>Addgene plasmid #185997 | BioID2-1x-NSP3 pBabe-puro (SARS-CoV-2) | addgene full sequence | sequence record 364389 | Addgene NGS Result
CTGCAGCCTGAATATGGGCCAAACAGGATATCTGTGGTAAGCAGTTCCTGCCCCGGCTCAGGGCCAAGAA
CAGATGGAACAGCTGAATATGGGCCAAACAGGATATCTGTGGTAAGCAGTTCCTGCCCCGGCTCAGGGCC
AAGAACAGATGGTCCCCAGATGCGGTCCAGCCCTCAGCAGTTTCTAGAGAACCATCAGATGTTTCCAGGG
TGCCCCAAGGACCTGAAATGACCCTGTGCCTTATTTGAACTAACCAATCAGTTCGCTTCTCGCTTCTGTT
CGCGCGCTTCTGCTCCCCGAGCTCAATAAAAGAGCCCACAACCCCTCACTCGGGGCGCCAGTCCTCCGAT
TGACTGAGTCGCCCGGGTACCCGTGTATCCAATAAACCCTCTTGCAGTTGCATCCGACTTGTGGTCTCGC
TGTTCCTTGGGAGGGTCTCCTCTGAGTGATTGACTACCCGTCAGCGGGGGTCTTTCATTTGGGGGCTCGT
CCGGGATCGGGAGACCCCTGCCCAGGGACCACCGACCCACCACCGGGAGGCAAGCTGGCCAGCAACTTAT
CTGTGTCTGTCCGATTGTCTAGTGTCTATGACTGATTTTATGCGCCTGCGTCGGTACTAGTTAGCTAACT
AGCTCTGTATCTGGCGGACCCGTGGTGGAACTGACGAGTTCTGAACACCCGGCCGCAACCCTGGGAGACG
TCCCAGGGACTTTGGGGGCCGTTTTTGTGGCCCGACCTGAGGAAGGGAGTCGATGTGGAATCCGACCCCG
TCAGGATATGTGGTTCTGGTAGGAGACGAGAACCTAAAACAGTTCCCGCCTCCGTCTGAATTTTTGCTTT
CGGTTTGGAACCGAAGCCGCGCGTCTTGTCTGCTGCAGCGCTGCAGCATCGTTCTGTGTTGTCTCTGTCT
GACTGTGTTTCTGTATTTGTCTGAAAATTAGGGCCAGACTGTTACCACTCCCTTAAGTTTGACCTTAGGT
CACTGGAAAGATGTCGAGCGGATCGCTCACAACCAGTCGGTAGATGTCAAGAAGAGACGTTGGGTTACCT
TCTGCTCTGCAGAATGGCCAACCTTTAACGTCGGATGGCCGCGAGACGGCACCTTTAACCGAGACCTCAT
CACCCAGGTTAAGATCAAGGTCTTTTCACCTGGCCCGCATGGACACCCAGACCAGGTCCCCTACATCGTG
ACCTGGGAAGCCTTGGCTTTTGACCCCCCTCCCTGGGTCAAGCCCTTTGTACACCCTAAGCCTCCGCCTC
CTCTTCCTCCATCCGCCCCGTCTCTCCCCCTTGAACCTCCTCGTTCGACCCCGCCTCGATCCTCCCTTTA
TCCAGCCCTCACTCCTTCTCTAGGCGCCGGCCGGATCCCAGTGTGGTGGTACGTAGGAATTCGGAGACCC
AAGCTGGCTAGCCACCATGGAACAAAAACTCATCTCAGAAGAGGATCTCGACTTCAAGAACCTGATCTGG
CTGAAGGAGGTGGACAGCACCCAGGAGAGACTGAAGGAGTGGAACGTGAGCTACGGCACCGCCCTGGTGG
CCGACAGACAGACCAAGGGCAGAGGCGGCCTGGGCAGAAAGTGGCTGAGCCAGGAGGGCGGCCTGTACTT
CAGCTTCCTGCTGAACCCCAAGGAGTTCGAGAACCTGCTGCAGCTGCCCCTGGTGCTGGGCCTGAGCGTG
AGCGAGGCCCTGGAGGAGATCACCGAGATCCCCTTCAGCCTGAAGTGGCCCAACGACGTGTACTTCCAGG
AGAAGAAGGTGAGCGGCGTGCTGTGCGAGCTGAGCAAGGACAAGCTGATCGTGGGCATCGGCATCAACGT
GAACCAGAGAGAGATCCCCGAGGAGATCAAGGACAGAGCCACCACCCTGTACGAGATCACCGGCAAGGAC
TGGGACAGAAAGGAGGTGCTGCTGAAGGTGCTGAAGAGAATCAGCGAGAACCTGAAGAAGTTCAAGGAGA
AGAGCTTCAAGGAGTTCAAGGGCAAGATCGAGAGCAAGATGCTGTACCTGGGCGAGGAGGTGAAGCTGCT
GGGCGAGGGCAAGATCACCGGCAAGCTGGTGGGCCTGAGCGAGAAGGGCGGCGCCCTGATCCTGACCGAG
GAGGGCATCAAGGAGATCCTGAGCGGCGAGTTCAGCCTGAGAAGAAGCCTCGAGGGTGGAGGCGGGTCTA
CCGGTATGGCCCCTACCAAGGTGACCTTCGGAGACGACACCGTGATCGAGGTGCAGGGTTACAAGAGCGT
GAACATCACCTTCGAGCTGGACGAACGCATCGACAAGGTGCTGAACGAAAAGTGCTCCGCTTACACCGTG
GAGCTGGGCACCGAGGTGAACGAATTCGCCTGCGTGGTGGCCGACGCTGTGATCAAGACCCTGCAGCCAG
TGTCCGAACTGCTGACCCCTCTGGGTATCGACCTGGACGAGTGGTCTATGGCTACCTACTACCTGTTCGA
CGAGAGCGGCGAATTCAAGCTGGCCTCTCACATGTACTGCAGCTTCTACCCTCCCGACGAAGACGAGGAA
GAGGGTGACTGCGAAGAGGAAGAGTTCGAGCCTTCCACTCAGTACGAGTACGGCACCGAAGACGACTACC
AGGGCAAGCCTCTGGAATTCGGAGCCACCTCTGCCGCTCTGCAGCCTGAAGAGGAACAGGAGGAAGACTG
GCTGGACGACGACTCCCAGCAGACCGTGGGTCAGCAGGACGGCTCTGAAGACAACCAGACCACCACCATC
CAGACCATCGTGGAGGTGCAGCCTCAGCTGGAGATGGAACTGACCCCAGTGGTGCAGACCATCGAG
[501 nt withheld, positions 2797-3297]
GAGATGAAGTCCGAAAAGCAGGTGGAGCAGAAGATCGCCGAGATCCCCAAGGAGGAAGTGAAGCCTTTCA
TCACCGAATCTAAGCCCAGCGTGGAGCAGAGAAAGCAGGACGACAAGAAGATCAAGGCCTGCGTGGAGGA
AGTGACCACCACCCTGGAGGAAACCAAGTTCCTGACCGAGAACCTGCTGCTGTACATCGACATCAACGGC
AACCTGCACCCTGACTCCGCTACCCTGGTGTCTGACATCGACATCACCTTCCTGAAGAAGGACGCCCCCT
ACATCGTGGGCGACGTGGTGCAGGAAGGAGTGCTGACCGCTGTGGTCATCCCTACCAAGAAGGCCGGTGG
CACCACCGAGATGCTGGCCAAGGCTCTGCGTAAGGTGCCAACCGACAACTACATCACCACCTACCCCGGT
CAGGGCCTGAACGGTTACACCGTGGAGGAAGCTAAGACCGTGCTGAAGAAGTGCAAGTCTGCCTTCTACA
TCCTGCCCTCCATCATCTCTAACGAGAAGCAGGAAATCCTGGGCACCGTGAGCTGGAACCTGCGCGAAAT
GCTGGCCCACGCTGAGGAAACCAGGAAGCTGATGCCCGTGTGCGTGGAGACCAAGGCCATCGTGAGCACC
ATCCAGAGAAAGTACAAGGGCATCAAGATCCAGGAGGGTGTGGTGGACTACGGCGCTCGTTTCTACTTCT
ACACCTCCAAGACCACCGTGGCCTCTCTGATCAACACCCTGAACGACCTGAACGAGACCCTGGTGACCAT
GCCACTGGGATACGTGACCCACGGTCTGAACCTGGAGGAAGCCGCTAGATACATGCGTTCCCTGAAGGTG
CCTGCTACCGTGAGCGTGAGCAGCCCTGACGCTGTGACCGCCTACAACGGATACCTGACCTCCTCTAGCA
AGACCCCTGAGGAACACTTCATCGAAACCATCAGCCTGGCCGGTTCCTACAAGGACTGGTCTTACAGCGG
ACAGTCCACCCAGCTGGGCATCGAGTTCCTGAAGCGCGGAGACAAGAGCGTGTACTACACCTCCAACCCA
ACCACCTTCCACCTGGACGGTGAAGTGATCACCTTCGACAACCTGAAGACCCTGCTGTCTCTGCGCGAGG
TGAGGACCATCAAGGTGTTCACCACCGTGGACAACATCAACCTGCACACCCAGGTGGTGGACATGAGCAT
GACCTACGGACAGCAGTTCGGTCCTACCTACCTGGACGGAGCTGACGTGACCAAGATCAAGCCACACAAC
TCCCACGAGGGCAAGACCTTCTACGTGCTGCCTAACGATGACACCCTGAGAGTGGAGGCTTTCGAATACT
ACCACACCACCGACCCATCCTTCCTGGGCAGGTACATGTCTGCCCTGAACCACACCAAGAAGTGGAAGTA
CCCCCAGGTGAACGGACTGACCAGCATCAAGTGGGCCGACAACAACTGCTACCTGGCCACCGCTCTGCTG
ACCCTGCAGCAGATCGAACTGAAGTTCAACCCACCCGCTCTGCAGGACGCTTACTACAGAGCCCGTGCTG
GCGAGGCCGCTAACTTCTGCGCTCTGATCCTGGCCTACTGCAACAAGACCGTGGGCGAACTGGGAGACGT
GAGAGAGACCATGAGCTACCTGTTCCAGCACGCCAACCTGGACTCCTGCAAGCGTGTGCTGAACGTGGTG
TGCAAGACCTGCGGCCAGCAGCAGACCACCCTGAAGGGAGTGGAAGCTGTGATGTACATGGGTACCCTGT
CCTACGAGCAGTTCAAGAAGGGCGTGCAGATCCCTTGCACCTGCGGAAAGCAGGCCACCAAGTACCTGGT
GCAGCAGGAAAGCCCATTCGTGATGATGTCCGCTCCTCCAGCCCAGTACGAACTGAAGCACGGCACCTTC
ACCTGCGCTTCCGAGTACACCGGCAACTACCAGTGCGGACACTACAAGCACATCACCTCTAAGGAGACCC
TGTACTGCATCGACGGAGCCCTGCTGACCAAGTCCTCTGAATACAAGGGTCCCATCACCGACGTGTTCTA
CAAGGAGAACAGCTACACCACCACCATCAAGCCCGTGACCTACAAGCTGGACGGCGTGGTGTGCACCGAA
ATCGACCCTAAGCTGGACAACTACTACAAGAAGGACAACTCTTACTTCACCGAGCAGCCTATCGACCTGG
TGCCAAACCAGCCCTACCCTAACGCCAGCTTCGACAACTTCAAGTTCGTGTGCGACAACATCAAGTTCGC
TGACGACCTGAACCAGCTGACCGGATACAAGAAGCCTGCCTCTAGAGAGCTGAAGGTGACCTTCTTCCCA
GACCTGAACGGCGACGTGGTGGCTATCGACTACAAGCACTACACCCCAAGCTTCAAGAAGGGAGCCAAGC
TGCTGCACAAGCCCATCGTGTGGCACGTGAACAACGCTACCAACAAGGCCACCTACAAGCCTAACACCTG
GTGCATCCGTTGCCTGTGGTCTACCAAGCCAGTGGAAACCTCCAACTCTTTCGACGTGCTGAAGAGCGAG
GACGCTCAGGGCATGGACAACCTGGCCTGCGAAGACCTGAAGCCCGTGAGCGAGGAAGTGGTGGAGAACC
CAACCATCCAGAAGGACGTGCTGGAATGCAACGTGAAGACCACCGAGGTGGTGGGAGACATCATCCTGAA
GCCAGCTAACAACAGCCTGAAGATCACCGAGGAAGTGGGTCACACCGACCTGATGGCCGCTTACGTGGAC
AACAGCTCCCTGACCATCAAGAAGCCCAACGAGCTGAGCAGGGTGCTGGGTCTGAAGACCCTGGCTACTC
ACGGTCTGGCTGCTGTGAACTCTGTGCCATGGGACACCATCGCTAACTACGCCAAGCCTTTCCTGAACAA
GGTGGTGTCCACCACCACCAACATCGTGACCAGATGTCTGAACCGCGTGTGCACCAACTACATGCCCTAC
TTCTTCACCCTGCTGCTGCAGCTGTGCACCTTCACCAGAAGCACCAACTCCCGTATCAAGGCTAGCATGC
CTACCACCATCGCCAAGAACACCGTGAAGAGCGTGGGAAAGTTCTGCCTGGAGGCTTCCTTCAACTACCT
GAAGTCTCCAAACTTCAGCAAGCTGATCAACATCATCATCTGGTTCCTGCTGCTCTCCGTGTGCCTGGGT
TCCCTGATCTACTCTACCGCCGCTCTGGGAGTGCTGATGTCTAACCTGGGTATGCCTAGCTACTGCACTG
GTTACAGAGAGGGATACCTGAACAGCACCAACGTGACCATCGCCACCTACTGCACCGGCAGCATCCCATG
CTCCGTGTGCCTGTCTGGACTGGACAGCCTGGACACCTACCCCTCCCTGGAAACCATCCAGATCACCATC
TCTAGCTTCAAGTGGGACCTGACCGCCTTCGGTCTGGTGGCTGAGTGGTTCCTGGCCTACATCCTGTTCA
CCAGGTTCTTCTACGTGCTGGGCCTGGCCGCTATCATGCAGCTGTTCTTCTCCTACTTCGCTGTGCACTT
CATCAGCAACTCCTGGCTGATGTGGCTGATCATCAACCTGGTGCAGATGGCTCCCATCTCTGCCATGGTG
CGCATGTACATCTTCTTCGCCAGCTTCTACTACGTGTGGAAGTCCTACGTGCACGTGGTGGACGGTTGCA
ACTCCTCTACCTGCATGATGTGCTACAAGCGCAACAGGGCTACCAGGGTGGAGTGCACCACCATCGTGAA
CGGCGTGCGCAGGTCCTTCTACGTGTACGCCAACGGCGGCAAGGGATTCTGCAAGCTGCACAACTGGAAC
TGCGTGAACTGCGACACCTTCTGCGCTGGCTCCACCTTCATCTCTGACGAGGTGGCCAGAGACCTGAGCC
TGCAGTTCAAGCGTCCAATCAACCCCACCGACCAGAGCTCCTACATCGTGGACTCTGTGACCGTGAAGAA
CGGTAGCATCCACCTGTACTTCGACAAGGCTGGCCAGAAGACCTACGAGCGCCACTCTCTGAGCCACTTC
GTGAACCTGGACAACCTGAGGGCCAACAACACCAAGGGCAGCCTGCCTATCAACGTGATCGTGTTCGACG
GAAAGTCCAAGTGCGAGGAATCTAGCGCCAAGTCCGCCAGCGTGTACTACAGCCAGCTGATGTGCCAGCC
AATCCTGCTGCTGGACCAGGCTCTGGTGTCTGACGTGGGAGACAGCGCCGAAGTGGCCGTGAAGATGTTC
GACGCCTACGTGAACACCTTCTCCTCTACCTTCAACGTGCCTATGGAGAAGCTGAAGACCCTGGTGGCTA
CTGCTGAGGCTGAACTGGCTAAGAACGTGTCCCTGGACAACGTGCTGAGCACCTTCATCTCCGCCGCTAG
GCAGGGTTTCGTGGACTCTGACGTGGAAACCAAAGACGTGGTGGAGTGCCTGAAGCTGTCTCACCAGAGC
GACATCGAAGTGACCGGCGACTCCTGCAACAACTACATGCTGACCTACAACAAGGTGGAGAACATGACCC
CAAGAGACCTGGGAGCTTGCATCGACTGCTCCGCCCGTCACATCAACGCTCAGGTGGCCAAGTCTCACAA
CATCGCCCTGATCTGGAACGTGAAGGACTTCATGAGCCTGTCCGAGCAGCTGCGCAAGCAGATCAGGAGC
GCCGCTAAGAAGAACAACCTGCCCTTCAAGCTGACCTGCGCTACCACCAGACAGGTGGTGAACGTGGTGA
CCACCAAGATCGCCCTGAAGGGCGGATAAGTTTAAACCGCTGAGTCGACCCTGTGGAATGTGTGTCAGTT
AGGGTGTGGAAAGTCCCCAGGCTCCCCAGCAGGCAGAAGTATGCAAAGCATGCATCTCAATTAGTCAGCA
ACCAGGTGTGGAAAGTCCCCAGGCTCCCCAGCAGGCAGAAGTATGCAAAGCATGCATCTCAATTAGTCAG
CAACCATAGTCCCGCCCCTAACTCCGCCCATCCCGCCCCTAACTCCGCCCAGTTCCGCCCATTCTCCGCC
CCATGGCTGACTAATTTTTTTTATTTATGCAGAGGCCGAGGCCGCCTCGGCCTCTGAGCTATTCCAGAAG
TAGTGAGGAGGCTTTTTTGGAGGCCTAGGCTTTTGCAAAAAGCTTACCATGACCGAGTACAAGCCCACGG
TGCGCCTCGCCACCCGCGACGACGTCCCCAGGGCCGTACGCACCCTCGCCGCCGCGTTCGCCGACTACCC
CGCCACGCGCCACACCGTCGATCCGGACCGCCACATCGAGCGGGTCACCGAGCTGCAAGAACTCTTCCTC
ACGCGCGTCGGGCTCGACATCGGCAAGGTGTGGGTCGCGGACGACGGCGCCGCGGTGGCGGTCTGGACCA
CGCCGGAGAGCGTCGAAGCGGGGGCGGTGTTCGCCGAGATCGGCCCGCGCATGGCCGAGTTGAGCGGTTC
CCGGCTGGCCGCGCAGCAACAGATGGAAGGCCTCCTGGCGCCGCACCGGCCCAAGGAGCCCGCGTGGTTC
CTGGCCACCGTCGGCGTCTCGCCCGACCACCAGGGCAAGGGTCTGGGCAGCGCCGTCGTGCTCCCCGGAG
TGGAGGCGGCCGAGCGCGCCGGGGTGCCCGCCTTCCTGGAGACCTCCGCGCCCCGCAACCTCCCCTTCTA
CGAGCGGCTCGGCTTCACCGTCACCGCCGACGTCGAGGTGCCCGAAGGACCGCGCACCTGGTGCATGACC
CGCAAGCCCGGTGCCTGACGCCCGCCCCACGACCCGCAGCGCCCGACCGAAAGGAGCGCACGACCCCATG
CATCGATAAAATAAAAGATTTTATTTAGTCTCCAGAAAAAGGGGGGAATGAAAGACCCCACCTGTAGGTT
TGGCAAGCTAGCTTAAGTAACGCCATTTTGCAAGGCATGGAAAAATACATAACTGAGAATAGAGAAGTTC
AGATCAAGGTCAGGAACAGATGGAACAGCTGAATATGGGCCAAACAGGATATCTGTGGTAAGCAGTTCCT
GCCCCGGCTCAGGGCCAAGAACAGATGGAACAGCTGAATATGGGCCAAACAGGATATCTGTGGTAAGCAG
TTCCTGCCCCGGCTCAGGGCCAAGAACAGATGGTCCCCAGATGCGGTCCAGCCCTCAGCAGTTTCTAGAG
AACCATCAGATGTTTCCAGGGTGCCCCAAGGACCTGAAATGACCCTGTGCCTTATTTGAACTAACCAATC
AGTTCGCTTCTCGCTTCTGTTCGCGCGCTTCTGCTCCCCGAGCTCAATAAAAGAGCCCACAACCCCTCAC
TCGGGGCGCCAGTCCTCCGATTGACTGAGTCGCCCGGGTACCCGTGTATCCAATAAACCCTCTTGCAGTT
GCATCCGACTTGTGGTCTCGCTGTTCCTTGGGAGGGTCTCCTCTGAGTGATTGACTACCCGTCAGCGGGG
GTCTTTCACATGCAGCATGTATCAAAATTAATTTGGTTTTTTTTCTTAAGTATTTACATTAAATGGCCAT
AGTTGCATTAATGAATCGGCCAACGCGCGGGGAGAGGCGGTTTGCGTATTGGGCGCTCTTCCGCTTCCTC
GCTCACTGACTCGCTGCGCTCGGTCGTTCGGCTGCGGCGAGCGGTATCAGCTCACTCAAAGGCGGTAATA
CGGTTATCCACAGAATCAGGGGATAACGCAGGAAAGAACATGTGAGCAAAAGGCCAGCAAAAGGCCAGGA
ACCGTAAAAAGGCCGCGTTGCTGGCGTTTTTCCATAGGCTCCGCCCCCCTGACGAGCATCACAAAAATCG
ACGCTCAAGTCAGAGGTGGCGAAACCCGACAGGACTATAAAGATACCAGGCGTTTCCCCCTGGAAGCTCC
CTCGTGCGCTCTCCTGTTCCGACCCTGCCGCTTACCGGATACCTGTCCGCCTTTCTCCCTTCGGGAAGCG
TGGCGCTTTCTCATAGCTCACGCTGTAGGTATCTCAGTTCGGTGTAGGTCGTTCGCTCCAAGCTGGGCTG
TGTGCACGAACCCCCCGTTCAGCCCGACCGCTGCGCCTTATCCGGTAACTATCGTCTTGAGTCCAACCCG
GTAAGACACGACTTATCGCCACTGGCAGCAGCCACTGGTAACAGGATTAGCAGAGCGAGGTATGTAGGCG
GTGCTACAGAGTTCTTGAAGTGGTGGCCTAACTACGGCTACACTAGAAGAACAGTATTTGGTATCTGCGC
TCTGCTGAAGCCAGTTACCTTCGGAAAAAGAGTTGGTAGCTCTTGATCCGGCAAACAAACCACCGCTGGT
AGCGGTGGTTTTTTTGTTTGCAAGCAGCAGATTACGCGCAGAAAAAAAGGATCTCAAGAAGATCCTTTGA
TCTTTTCTACGGGGTCTGACGCTCAGTGGAACGAAAACTCACGTTAAGGGATTTTGGTCATGAGATTATC
AAAAAGGATCTTCACCTAGATCCTTTTGCGGCCGCAAATCAATCTAAAGTATATATGAGTAAACTTGGTC
TGACAGTTACCAATGCTTAATCAGTGAGGCACCTATCTCAGCGATCTGTCTATTTCGTTCATCCATAGTT
GCCTGACTCCCCGTCGTGTAGATAACTACGATACGGGAGGGCTTACCATCTGGCCCCAGTGCTGCAATGA
TACCGCGAGACCCACGCTCACCGGCTCCAGATTTATCAGCAATAAACCAGCCAGCCGGAAGGGCCGAGCG
CAGAAGTGGTCCTGCAACTTTATCCGCCTCCATCCAGTCTATTAATTGTTGCCGGGAAGCTAGAGTAAGT
AGTTCGCCAGTTAATAGTTTGCGCAACGTTGTTGCCATTGCTACAGGCATCGTGGTGTCACGCTCGTCGT
TTGGTATGGCTTCATTCAGCTCCGGTTCCCAACGATCAAGGCGAGTTACATGATCCCCCATGTTGTGCAA
AAAAGCGGTTAGCTCCTTCGGTCCTCCGATCGTTGTCAGAAGTAAGTTGGCCGCAGTGTTATCACTCATG
GTTATGGCAGCACTGCATAATTCTCTTACTGTCATGCCATCCGTAAGATGCTTTTCTGTGACTGGTGAGT
ACTCAACCAAGTCATTCTGAGAATAGTGTATGCGGCGACCGAGTTGCTCTTGCCCGGCGTCAATACGGGA
TAATACCGCGCCACATAGCAGAACTTTAAAAGTGCTCATCATTGGAAAACGTTCTTCGGGGCGAAAACTC
TCAAGGATCTTACCGCTGTTGAGATCCAGTTCGATGTAACCCACTCGTGCACCCAACTGATCTTCAGCAT
CTTTTACTTTCACCAGCGTTTCTGGGTGAGCAAAAACAGGAAGGCAAAATGCCGCAAAAAAGGGAATAAG
GGCGACACGGAAATGTTGAATACTCATACTCTTCCTTTTTCAATATTATTGAAGCATTTATCAGGGTTAT
TGTCTCATGAGCGGATACATATTTGAATGTATTTAGAAAAATAAACAAATAGGGGTTCCGCGCACATTTC
CCCGAAAAGTGCCAC
Features (pLannotate 1.2.2; 13 found; start..end, strand, type, name):
      8..477     +  LTR            LTR: long terminal repeat from Moloney murine leukemia virus
    601..875     +  misc_feature   MESV Ψ (fragment): packaging signal of murine embryonic stem cell virus
    942..1358    +  CDS            gag (truncated): truncated Moloney murine leukemia virus (MMLV) gag gene lacking the start codon
   1453..2148    +  CDS            BioID2: promiscuous R40G mutant of a biotin protein ligase from Aquifex aeolicus (Kim et al., 2016)
   2146..8013    +  CDS            R1A_SARS2 (fragment) (sequence partly withheld): Experimental evidence at protein level: Swiss-Prot protein existence level 1. [Non-structural protein 10]: Plays a pivotal role in viral transcription by stimulating both nsp14 3'-5' exoribonuclease and nsp16 2'-O-methyltransferase activities. Therefore plays an essential role in viral mRNAs cap methylation. From Severe acute respiratory syndrome coronavirus 2 (2019-nCoV) (SARS-CoV-2).
   8047..8376    +  promoter       SV40 promoter: SV40 enhancer and early promoter
   8386..8985    +  CDS            PuroR: puromycin N-acetyltransferase; pac from Streptomyces alboniger; confers resistance to puromycin
   9084..9205    +  LTR            3' LTR (ΔU3) (fragment): self-inactivating 3' long terminal repeat (LTR) from Moloney murine leukemia virus
   9206..9675    +  LTR            LTR: long terminal repeat from Moloney murine leukemia virus
   9741..9793    -  CDS            lacI (fragment): lac repressor; lacI; The lac repressor binds to the lac operator to inhibit transcription in E. coli. This inhibition can be relieved by adding lactose or isopropyl-β-D-thiogalactopyranoside (IPTG).
   9976..10564   -  rep_origin     ori: high-copy-number ColE1/pMB1/pBR322/pUC origin of replication
  10724..11584   -  CDS            AmpR: β-lactamase; bla; confers resistance to ampicillin, carbenicillin, and related antibiotics
  11585..11689   -  promoter       AmpR promoter: bla
