[The description below was written by a language model from this plasmid's Addgene catalogue record and pLannotate feature annotations shown in this document.]
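Description:
BioID2-1x-NSP3 pBabe-puro (SARS-CoV-2) is a Moloney murine leukemia virus-based retroviral vector of about 11.7 kb, built on the pBabe-puro backbone for expression in mammalian cells. In bacteria it is maintained through a high-copy ColE1/pUC-type origin and an ampicillin resistance gene driven by its own bla promoter. The retroviral portion is bounded by MMLV long terminal repeats and carries a packaging signal followed by a truncated gag segment lacking its start codon. Together these allow the transcribed genome to be encapsidated when viral proteins are supplied in trans by a packaging cell line, so the cassette can be delivered by transduction and stably integrated.

The payload, transcribed from the 5′ LTR, is a fusion protein in which BioID2, the promiscuous R40G mutant of the Aquifex aeolicus biotin ligase, is placed at the N terminus of SARS-CoV-2 NSP3. The catalogue entry also lists an N-terminal myc epitope, which is not separately annotated in the feature table. The NSP3 coding region of roughly 5.9 kb is detected by the annotation software as a fragment of the viral replicase polyprotein 1a. The functional note attached to that hit concerns nsp10 and reflects the generic polyprotein entry rather than this insert. The "1x" in the name is not explained in the record. Downstream, an SV40 enhancer/early promoter drives puromycin N-acetyltransferase, allowing selection of transduced cells.

The construct is intended for proximity-dependent biotinylation. Proteins near the NSP3 fusion in living cells become biotinylated and can then be captured and identified, and this plasmid was deposited as part of a BioID-based mapping of host proximity interactomes for SARS-CoV-2 proteins.
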