Addgene plasmid #185997: BioID2-1x-NSP3 pBabe-puro (SARS-CoV-2)
Purpose: Expresses myc-tagged BioID2 fused to SARS-CoV-2 NSP3
Depositing lab: Kyle Roux. Depositing organization: Sanford Research. Publication: A BioID-Derived Proximity Interactome for SARS-CoV-2 Proteins. May DG, Martin-Sancho L, Anschau V, Liu S, Chrisopulos RJ, Scott KL, Halfmann CT, Diaz Pena R, Pratt D, Campos AR, Roux KJ. Viruses. 2022 Mar 15;14(3). pii: v14030611. doi: 10.3390/v14030611. PubMed 35337019.
Backbone
  Vector backbone: pBabe-puro
  Vector type: Mammalian Expression, Retroviral
  Selectable markers: Puromycin
Growth in bacteria
  Bacterial resistance: Ampicillin, 100 μg/mL
  Growth temperature: 37°C
  Growth strain: NEB Stable
  Copy number: Unknown
Gene/Insert
  Gene/Insert name: SARS-CoV-2 NSP3
  Species: SARS-CoV-2
  Entrez Gene: ORF1ab (a.k.a. GU280_gp01)
  Promoter: LTR
  Tag / fusion protein: myc (N terminal on insert); BioID2 (N terminal on insert)
  Cloning method: Restriction Enzyme; 5′ cloning site XhoI (not destroyed); 3′ cloning site PmeI (not destroyed)
  Sequencing primers: 5′ pBabeF or BioID2F; 3′ pBabeR
Terms and licenses: Academic/Nonprofit Terms; Industry Terms: Not Available to Industry
How to cite: BioID2-1x-NSP3 pBabe-puro (SARS-CoV-2) was a gift from Kyle Roux (Addgene plasmid # 185997)
